>Addgene plasmid #71434 | pmGFP11C-­Tau | addgene partial sequence | sequence record 132212 | Tau-F 5'-CACCCCGTCCCTTCCAAC-3'
TGGTCCGTACTCCACCCAAGTCGCCGTCTTCCGCCAAGAGCCGCCTG
[387 nt withheld, positions 48-434]
ACCCACAAGCTGACCTTCCGCGAGAACGCCAAAGCCAAGACAGACCACGGGGCGGAGATCGTGTACAAGT
CGCCAGTGGTGTCTGGGGACACGTCTCCACGGCATCTCAGCAATGTCTCCTCCACCGGCAGCATCGACAT
GGTAGACTCGCCCCAGCTCGCCACGCTAGCTGACGAGGTGTCTGCCTCCCTGGCCAAGCAGGGTTTGGCG
GTACCGCGGGCCCGGGATCCACCGGTCGCCACCATGGGCGACGGCGGCAGCGGCGGCGGCAGCCGGGACC
ACATGGTGCTGCACGAGTACGTGAACGCCGCCGGCATCACATAAAGCGGCCGCGACTCTAGATCATAATC
AGCCATACCACATTTGTAGAGGTTTTACTTGCTTTAAA
