[The description below was written by a language model from this plasmid's Addgene catalogue record.]
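Description:
pmGFP11C-Tau is a mammalian expression plasmid built on the pmGFP11C backbone, with a recorded total size of about 5.2 kb. It is propagated in E. coli under kanamycin selection. It also carries a neomycin resistance marker, so transfected mammalian cells can be selected with G418. The record does not state the origin of replication, the copy number, or the promoter driving the insert, and no feature table is available to fill in these details.

The insert is human Tau (MAPT) in the 0N4R isoform, which lacks the N-terminal inserts and contains four microtubule-binding repeats. It was cloned by restriction enzymes, using a SpeI/NheI junction at the 5′ end and KpnI at the 3′ end, and both sites were destroyed in the process. Tau is fused at its C terminus to a short GFP fragment spanning residues 213–228, which corresponds to the eleventh β-strand of GFP. This fragment is not fluorescent by itself.

The construct is one half of a split-GFP complementation assay and is meant to be co-expressed with a companion plasmid from the same depositor. That partner presumably supplies Tau fused to the complementary large GFP fragment, though its composition is not described here. When two Tau molecules associate, the GFP fragments are brought close enough to reassemble into a fluorescent protein. The resulting signal allows Tau dimerization to be visualized in cells. According to the associated publication title, the system was used in work on internalized Tau and stress granule formation.
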