Addgene plasmid #71434: pmGFP11C-­Tau
Purpose: Split GFP plasmid for visualization of Tau dimerization. Used together with plasmid 71433
Depositing lab: Henri Huttunen. Depositing organization: University of Helsinki. Publication: Internalized Tau sensitizes cells to stress by promoting formation and stability of stress granules. Brunello CA, Yan X, Huttunen HJ. Sci Rep. 2016 Jul 27;6:30498. doi: 10.1038/srep30498. PubMed 27460788.
Backbone
  Vector backbone: pmGFP11C
  Total vector size (bp): 5200
  Vector type: Mammalian Expression
  Selectable markers: Neomycin (select with G418)
Growth in bacteria
  Bacterial resistance: Kanamycin, 50 μg/mL
  Growth temperature: 37°C
  Growth strain: DH5alpha
  Copy number: Unknown
Gene/Insert
  Gene/Insert name: Tau (0N4R)
  Species: H. sapiens (human)
  Entrez Gene: MAPT (a.k.a. DDPAC, FTD1, FTDP-17, MAPTL, MSTD, MTBT1, MTBT2, PPND, PPP1R103, TAU, Tau-PHF6, tau-40)
  Tag / fusion protein: GFP (213-228) (C terminal on insert)
  Cloning method: Restriction Enzyme; 5′ cloning site SpeI/NheI (destroyed during cloning); 3′ cloning site KpnI (destroyed during cloning)
  Sequencing primers: 5′ unknown
Terms and licenses: Academic/Nonprofit Terms; Industry Terms: Not Available to Industry
How to cite: pmGFP11C-­Tau was a gift from Henri Huttunen (Addgene plasmid # 71434 ; http://n2t.net/addgene:71434 ; RRID:Addgene_71434)
